Addgene plasmid #64718: pUASTattB-MKII::nlsLexADBDo
Purpose: generating transgenic TRIC flies
Depositing lab: Liqun Luo. Depositing organization: Stanford University. Publication: A transcriptional reporter of intracellular Ca in Drosophila. Gao XJ, Riabinina O, Li J, Potter CJ, Clandinin TR, Luo L. Nat Neurosci. 2015 May 11. doi: 10.1038/nn.4016. PubMed 25961791.
Backbone
  Vector backbone: pUASTattB
  Backbone manufacturer: see publication for details
  Vector type: Insect Expression
  Selectable markers: white
Growth in bacteria
  Bacterial resistance: Ampicillin, 100 μg/mL
  Growth temperature: 37°C
  Growth strain: DH5alpha
  Copy number: High Copy
Gene/Insert
  Gene/Insert name: MKII::nlsLexADBDo
Resource information
  A portion of this plasmid was derived from a plasmid made by: see publication for details
Terms and licenses: Academic/Nonprofit Terms; Industry Terms: Not Available to Industry
How to cite: pUASTattB-MKII::nlsLexADBDo was a gift from Liqun Luo (Addgene plasmid # 64718 ; http://n2t.net/addgene:64718 ; RRID:Addgene_64718)
