[The description below was written by a language model from this plasmid's Addgene catalogue record and pLannotate feature annotations shown in this document.]
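Description:
pUASTattB-MKII::nlsLexADBDo is a 9,260 bp Drosophila transgenesis and expression plasmid built on the pUASTattB backbone, deposited for generating transgenic TRIC flies (TRIC being a transcriptional reporter of intracellular calcium). In E. coli it is maintained through a high-copy ColE1/pUC-type origin and selected with ampicillin via the AmpR (β-lactamase) cassette. An f1 origin and remnants of a lacZα/lac promoter cloning region, flanked by T7 and T3 promoters, are also present. For fly work, the plasmid carries a φC31 attB site, which allows integrase-mediated insertion into a genomic attP landing site, and the mini-white gene, which serves as the eye-colour marker for identifying transformants. A single loxP site sits next to mini-white.

The payload is a GAL4-responsive expression unit: five tandem UAS sites upstream of the Drosophila hsp70 promoter drive the MKII::nlsLexADBDo open reading frame, followed by the SV40 small t intron and SV40 polyadenylation signal typical of pUAST vectors. The annotation detects a short fragment matching a calcium/calmodulin-dependent protein kinase II sequence (the "MKII" portion) placed upstream of the E. coli LexA coding sequence. The insert name indicates that a nuclear localisation signal is attached to the LexA DNA-binding domain, although the only NLS annotated lies within the downstream SV40 terminator region rather than in the fusion itself. The construct thus supplies a DNA-binding half of the system with no activation domain of its own. By inference from the system's design rather than from the record, a calmodulin-binding peptide fused to LexA would allow calcium-dependent recruitment of a partner activation module to drive LexAop reporters. The record refers to the publication for details of the backbone and of the plasmid from which part of this construct was derived.
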