Features (pLannotate 1.2.2; 25 found; start..end, strand, type, name):
      4..432     +  rep_origin     f1 ori (sequence partly withheld): f1 bacteriophage origin of replication; arrow indicates direction of (+) strand synthesis
    463..620     -  CDS            lacZα (fragment): LacZα fragment of β-galactosidase; lacZ fragment
    623..641     +  promoter       T7 promoter: promoter for bacteriophage T7 RNA polymerase
    666..4802    +  gene           mini-white: white; This modified version of the white gene lacks part of the first intron.
   4809..4842    -  protein_bind   loxP: Cre-mediated recombination occurs in the 8-bp core sequence (GCATACAT). Cre recombinase
   4855..4876    -  misc_feature   MCS (fragment): pUC18/19 multiple cloning site
   4875..4969    +  protein_bind   5X UAS: five tandem copies of the "ScaI site" 17-mer CGGAGTACTGTCCTCCG, an upstream activating sequence (UAS) that efficiently binds yeast Gal4 (Webster et al., 1988; Pfeiffer et al., 2010) GAL4
   4988..5226    +  promoter       hsp70 promoter: Drosophila melanogaster hsp70Bb promoter
   5280..5360    +  CDS            CAMK2D (fragment): KCC2D_HUMAN - Also known as CAMKD. Experimental evidence at protein level: Swiss-Prot protein existence level 1. Calcium/calmodulin-dependent protein kinase involved in the regulation of Ca(2+) homeostatis and excitation-contraction coupling (ECC) in heart by targeting ion channels, transporters and accessory proteins involved in Ca(2+) influx into the myocyte, Ca(2+) release from the sarcoplasmic reticulum (SR), SR Ca(2+) uptake and Na(+) and K(+) channel transport. Targets also transcription factors and signaling molecules to regulate heart function. In its activated form, is involved in the
   5430..6035    +  CDS            lexA: LEXA_ECOLI - Also known as exrA, spr, tsl, umuA. Experimental evidence at protein level: Swiss-Prot protein existence level 1. Represses a number of genes involved in the response to DNA damage (SOS response), including recA and lexA. Binds to the 16 bp palindromic sequence 5'-CTGTATATATATACAG-3'. In the presence of single- stranded DNA, RecA interacts with LexA causing an autocatalytic cleavage which disrupts the DNA-binding part of LexA, leading to derepression of the SOS regulon and eventually DNA repair. Implicated in hydroxy radical-mediated cell death induced by hydroxyurea treatment (Pu
   6058..6132    +  CDS            small t antigen (fragment): SV40 (simian virus 40) small t antigen
   6134..6199    +  intron         small t intron: SV40 (simian virus 40) small t antigen intron
   6329..6349    +  CDS            SV40 NLS: nuclear localization signal of SV40 (simian virus 40) large T antigen
   6356..6490    +  CDS            LT_POVHA (fragment): Protein inferred from homology: Swiss-Prot protein existence level 3. Isoform large T antigen is a key early protein essential for both driving viral replication and inducing cellular transformation. Plays a role in viral genome replication by driving entry of quiescent cells into the cell cycle and by autoregulating the synthesis of viral early mRNA. Displays highly oncogenic activities by corrupting the host cellular checkpoint mechanisms that guard cell division and the transcription, replication, and repair of DNA. Participates in the modulation of cellular gene expression preceeding viral
   6515..6598    +  CDS            large T antigen (fragment): large T antigen from SV40 (simian virus 40)
   6621..6755    +  polyA_signal   SV40 poly(A) signal: SV40 polyadenylation signal
   6784..6853    +  protein_bind   attB: attB site for the φC31 integrase (Groth et al., 2000) phage φC31 integrase
   7072..7090    -  promoter       T3 promoter: promoter for bacteriophage T3 RNA polymerase
   7135..7151    -  protein_bind   lac operator: The lac repressor binds to the lac operator to inhibit transcription in E. coli. This inhibition can be relieved by adding lactose or isopropyl-β-D-thiogalactopyranoside (IPTG). lac repressor encoded by lacI
   7159..7189    -  promoter       lac promoter: promoter for the E. coli lac operon
   7204..7225    -  protein_bind   CAP binding site: CAP binding activates transcription in the presence of cAMP. E. coli catabolite activator protein
   7238..7330    -  CDS            lacI (fragment): lac repressor; lacI; The lac repressor binds to the lac operator to inhibit transcription in E. coli. This inhibition can be relieved by adding lactose or isopropyl-β-D-thiogalactopyranoside (IPTG).
   7513..8101    -  rep_origin     ori: high-copy-number ColE1/pMB1/pBR322/pUC origin of replication
   8272..9132    -  CDS            AmpR: β-lactamase; bla; confers resistance to ampicillin, carbenicillin, and related antibiotics
   9133..9237    -  promoter       AmpR promoter: bla
>Addgene plasmid #64718 | pUASTattB-MKII::nlsLexADBDo | depositor full sequence | sequence record 109051 | pUASTattB-MKII::nlsLexADBDo sequence 9260 bps
CTG
[124 nt withheld, positions 4-127]
C
[91 nt withheld, positions 129-219]
A
[49 nt withheld, positions 221-269]
CCTTTGACGTTGGAGTCCACGTTCTTT
[37 nt withheld, positions 297-333]
ACCCTATCTCGGTCTATTCTTTTGATTTATAAGGGATTTTGCCGATTTCGGCCTATTGGTTAAAAAATGA
GCTGATTTAACAAAAATTTAACGCGAATTTTAACAAAATATTAACGCTTACAATTTCCATTCGCCATTCA
GGCTGCGCAACTGTTGGGAAGGGCGATCGGTGCGGGCCTCTTCGCTATTACGCCAGCTGGCGAAAGGGGG
ATGTGCTGCAAGGCGATTAAGTTGGGTAACGCCAGGGTTTTCCCAGTCACGACGTTGTAAAACGACGGCC
AGTGAATTGTAATACGACTCACTATAGGGCGAATTGGGTACGTACCGGGCCCCTAGTATGTATGTAAGTT
AATAAAACCCATTTTTGCGGAAAGTAGATAAAAAAAACATTTTTTTTTTTTACTGCACTGGATATCATTG
AACTTATCTGATCAGTTTTAAATTTACTTCGATCCAAGGGTATTTGATGTACCAGGTTCTTTCGATTACC
TCTCACTCAAAATGACATTCCACTCAAAGTCAGCGCTGTTTGCCTCCTTCTCTGTCCACAGAAATATCGC
CGTCTCTTTCGCCGCTGCGTCCGCTATCTCTTTCGCCACCGTTTGTAGCGTTACGTAGCGTCAATGTCCG
CCTTCAGTTGCATTTTGTCAGCGGTTTCGTGACGAAGCTCCAAGCGGTTTACGCCATCAATTAAACACAA
AGTGCTGTGCCAAAACTCCTCTCGCTTCTTATTTTTGTTTGTTTTTTGAGTGATTGGGGTGGTGATTGGT
TTTGGGTGGGTAAGCAGGGGAAAGTGTGAAAAATCCCGGCAATGGGCCAAGAGGATCAGGAGCTATTAAT
TCGCGGAGGCAGCAAACACCCATCTGCCGAGCATCTGAACAATGTGAGTAGTACATGTGCATACATCTTA
AGTTCACTTGATCTATAGGAACTGCGATTGCAACATCAAATTGTCTGCGGCGTGAGAACTGCGACCCACA
AAAATCCCAAACCGCAATTGCACAAACAAATAGTGACACGAAACAGATTATTCTGGTAGCTGTTCTCGCT
ATATAAGACAATTTTTGAGATCATATCATGATCAAGACATCTAAAGGCATTCATTTTCGACTATATTCTT
TTTTACAAAAAATATAACAACCAGATATTTTAAGCTGATCCTAGATGCACAAAAAATAAATAAAAGTATA
AACCTACTTCGTAGGATACTTCGGGGTACTTTTTGTTCGGGGTTAGATGAGCATAACGCTTGTAGTTGAT
ATTTGAGATCCCCTATCATTGCAGGGTGACAGCGGAGCGGCTTCGCAGAGCTGCATTAACCAGGGCTTCG
GGCAGGCCAAAAACTACGGCACGCTCCGGCCACCCAGTCCGCCGGAGGACTCCGGTTCAGGGAGCGGCCA
ACTAGCCGAGAACCTCACCTATGCCTGGCACAATATGGACATCTTTGGGGCGGTCAATCAGCCGGGCTCC
GGATGGCGGCAGCTGGTCAACCGGACACGCGGACTATTCTGCAACGAGCGACACATACCGGCGCCCAGGA
AACATTTGCTCAAGAACGGTGAGTTTCTATTCGCAGTCGGCTGATCTGTGTGAAATCTTAATAAAGGGTC
CAATTACCAATTTGAAACTCAGTTTGCGGCGTGGCCTATCCGGGCGAACTTTTGGCCGTGATGGGCAGTT
CCGGTGCCGGAAAGACGACCCTGCTGAATGCCCTTGCCTTTCGATCGCCGCAGGGCATCCAAGTATCGCC
ATCCGGGATGCGACTGCTCAATGGCCAACCTGTGGACGCCAAGGAGATGCAGGCCAGGTGCGCCTATGTC
CAGCAGGATGACCTCTTTATCGGCTCCCTAACGGCCAGGGAACACCTGATTTTCCAGGCCATGGTGCGGA
TGCCACGACATCTGACCTATCGGCAGCGAGTGGCCCGCGTGGATCAGGTGATCCAGGAGCTTTCGCTCAG
CAAATGTCAGCACACGATCATCGGTGTGCCCGGCAGGGTGAAAGGTCTGTCCGGCGGAGAAAGGAAGCGT
CTGGCATTCGCCTCCGAGGCACTAACCGATCCGCCGCTTCTGATCTGCGATGAGCCCACCTCCGGACTGG
ACTCATTTACCGCCCACAGCGTCGTCCAGGTGCTGAAGAAGCTGTCGCAGAAGGGCAAGACCGTCATCCT
GACCATTCATCAGCCGTCTTCCGAGCTGTTTGAGCTCTTTGACAAGATCCTTCTGATGGCCGAGGGCAGG
GTAGCTTTCTTGGGCACTCCCAGCGAAGCCGTCGACTTCTTTTCCTAGTGAGTTCGATGTGTTTATTAAG
GGTATCTAGCATTACATTACATCTCAACTCCTATCCAGCGTGGGTGCCCAGTGTCCTACCAACTACAATC
CGGCGGACTTTTACGTACAGGTGTTGGCCGTTGTGCCCGGACGGGAGATCGAGTCCCGTGATCGGATCGC
CAAGATATGCGACAATTTTGCTATTAGCAAAGTAGCCCGGGATATGGAGCAGTTGTTGGCCACCAAAAAT
TTGGAGAAGCCACTGGAGCAGCCGGAGAATGGGTACACCTACAAGGCCACCTGGTTCATGCAGTTCCGGG
CGGTCCTGTGGCGATCCTGGCTGTCGGTGCTCAAGGAACCACTCCTCGTAAAAGTGCGACTTATTCAGAC
AACGGTGAGTGGTTCCAGTGGAAACAAATGATATAACGCTTACAATTCTTGGAAACAAATTCGCTAGATT
TTAGTTAGAATTGCCTGATTCCACACCCTTCTTAGTTTTTTTCAATGAGATGTATAGTTTATAGTTTTGC
AGAAAATAAATAAATTTCATTTAACTCGCGAACATGTTGAAGATATGAATATTAATGAGATGCGAGTAAC
ATTTTAATTTGCAGATGGTTGCCATCTTGATTGGCCTCATCTTTTTGGGCCAACAACTCACGCAAGTGGG
CGTGATGAATATCAACGGAGCCATCTTCCTCTTCCTGACCAACATGACCTTTCAAAACGTCTTTGCCACG
ATAAATGTAAGTCTTGTTTAGAATACATTTGCATATTAATAATTTACTAACTTTCTAATGAATCGATTCG
ATTTAGGTGTTCACCTCAGAGCTGCCAGTTTTTATGAGGGAGGCCCGAAGTCGACTTTATCGCTGTGACA
CATACTTTCTGGGCAAAACGATTGCCGAATTACCGCTTTTTCTCACAGTGCCACTGGTCTTCACGGCGAT
TGCCTATCCGATGATCGGACTGCGGGCCGGAGTGCTGCACTTCTTCAACTGCCTGGCGCTGGTCACTCTG
GTGGCCAATGTGTCAACGTCCTTCGGATATCTAATATCCTGCGCCAGCTCCTCGACCTCGATGGCGCTGT
CTGTGGGTCCGCCGGTTATCATACCATTCCTGCTCTTTGGCGGCTTCTTCTTGAACTCGGGCTCGGTGCC
AGTATACCTCAAATGGTTGTCGTACCTCTCATGGTTCCGTTACGCCAACGAGGGTCTGCTGATTAACCAA
TGGGCGGACGTGGAGCCGGGCGAAATTAGCTGCACATCGTCGAACACCACGTGCCCCAGTTCGGGCAAGG
TCATCCTGGAGACGCTTAACTTCTCCGCCGCCGATCTGCCGCTGGACTACGTGGGTCTGGCCATTCTCAT
CGTGAGCTTCCGGGTGCTCGCATATCTGGCTCTAAGACTTCGGGCCCGACGCAAGGAGTAGCCGACATAT
ATCCGAAATAACTGCTTGTTTTTTTTTTTTACCATTATTACCATCGTGTTTACTGTTTATTGCCCCCTCA
AAAAGCTAATGTAATTATATTTGTGCCAATAAAAACAAGATATGACCTATAGAATACAAGTATTTCCCCT
TCGAACATCCCCACAAGTAGACTTTGGATTTGTCTTCTAACCAAAAGACTTACACACCTGCATACCTTAC
ATCAAAAACTCGTTTATCGCTACATAAAACACCGGGATATATTTTTTATATACATACTTTTCAAATCGCG
CGCCCTCTTCATAATTCACCTCCACCACACCACGTTTCGTAGTTGCTCTTTCGCTGTCTCCCACCCGCTC
TCCGCAACACATTCACCTTTTGTTCGACGACCTTGGAGCGACTGTCGTTAGTTCCGCGCGATTCGGTTCG
CTCAAATGGTTCCGAGTGGTTCATTTCGTCTCAATAGAAATTAGTAATAAATATTTGTATGTACAATTTA
TTTGCTCCAATATATTTGTATATATTTCCCTCACAGCTATATTTATTCTAATTTAATATTATGACTTTTT
AAGGTAATTTTTTGTGACCTGTTCGGAGTGATTAGCGTTACAATTTGAACTGAAAGTGACATCCAGTGTT
TGTTCCTTGTGTAGATGCATCTCAAAAAAATGGTGGGCATAATAGTGTTGTTTATATATATCAAAAATAA
CAACTATAATAATAAGAATACATTTAATTTAGAAAATGCTTGGATTTCACTGGAACTAGGCTAGCATAAC
TTCGTATAATGTATGCTATACGAAGTTATGCTAGCGGATCCAAGCTTGCATGCCTGCAGGTCGGAGTACT
GTCCTCCGAGCGGAGTACTGTCCTCCGAGCGGAGTACTGTCCTCCGAGCGGAGTACTGTCCTCCGAGCGG
AGTACTGTCCTCCGAGCGGAGACTCTAGCGAGCGCCGGAGTATAAATAGAGGCGCTTCGTCTACGGAGCG
ACAATTCAATTCAAACAAGCAAAGTGAACACGTCGCTAAGCGAAAGCTAAGCAAATAAACAAGCGCAGCT
GAACAAGCTAAACAATCTGCAGTAAAGTGCAAGTTAAAGTGAATCAATTAAAAGTAACCAGCAACCAAGT
AAATCAACTGCAACTACTGAAATCTGCCAAGAAGTAATTATTGAATACAAGAAGAGAACTCTGAATAGGG
AATTGGGAATTCGTTAACAGATCGGGGGATCAATTCGTTAACAGATCTCACCATGTTTAATGCGCGGCGC
AAGCTAAAGGGAGCCATACTTACGACAATGTTGGCGACCAGAAATTTTTCGGCTAGCGGAGGAGGTGGTG
GAGGTGGAGGTGGAGGTACTAGTCCACCCAAGAAGAAGCGAAAAGTAGAAGATCCAATGAAGGCTCTCAC
GGCCCGACAACAGGAAGTTTTTGATTTGATACGGGATCATATATCCCAAACGGGTATGCCTCCGACCCGC
GCAGAGATAGCACAGCGACTGGGCTTTCGATCGCCTAACGCCGCGGAGGAGCACTTGAAGGCACTGGCCC
GCAAGGGTGTCATTGAAATCGTGTCCGGTGCGAGCCGCGGAATCCGGCTGTTGCAGGAGGAGGAAGAGGG
CCTGCCACTGGTGGGACGCGTGGCCGCTGGCGAGCCGCTGCTGGCCCAGCAACACATAGAGGGACACTAT
CAGGTGGACCCCTCCTTGTTTAAGCCAAATGCTGATTTCCTGTTGCGGGTGTCGGGAATGTCCATGAAGG
ACATCGGTATTATGGATGGTGACCTCCTCGCCGTCCATAAGACACAGGATGTCAGGAACGGCCAGGTAGT
CGTTGCCAGGATAGACGATGAGGTCACTGTGAAACGTCTCAAGAAGCAAGGCAATAAGGTCGAGCTGCTG
CCGGAGAATAGCGAGTTCAAGCCGATCGTGGTGGATCTGCGACAGCAGTCCTTTACTATCGAGGGCTTGG
CCGTGGGTGTGATCCGCAACGGAGATTGGCTGTAACTCGAGGGTACCTCTAGAGGATCTTTGTGAAGGAA
CCTTACTTCTGTGGTGTGACATAATTGGACAAACTACCTACAGAGATTTAAAGCTCTAAGGTAAATATAA
AATTTTTAAGTGTATAATGTGTTAAACTACTGATTCTAATTGTTTGTGTATTTTAGATTCCAACCTATGG
AACTGATGAATGGGAGCAGTGGTGGAATGCCTTTAATGAGGAAAACCTGTTTTGCTCAGAAGAAATGCCA
TCTAGTGATGATGAGGCTACTGCTGACTCTCAACATTCTACTCCTCCAAAAAAGAAGAGAAAGGTAGAAG
ACCCCAAGGACTTTCCTTCAGAATTGCTAAGTTTTTTGAGTCATGCTGTGTTTAGTAATAGAACTCTTGC
TTGCTTTGCTATTTACACCACAAAGGAAAAAGCTGCACTGCTATACAAGAAAATTATGGAAAAATATTTG
ATGTATAGTGCCTTGACTAGAGATCATAATCAGCCATACCACATTTGTAGAGGTTTTACTTGCTTTAAAA
AACCTCCCACACCTCCCCCTGAACCTGAAACATAAAATGAATGCAATTGTTGTTGTTAACTTGTTTATTG
CAGCTTATAATGGTTACAAATAAAGCAATAGCATCACAAATTTCACAAATAAAGCATTTTTTTCACTGCA
TTCTAGTTGTGGTTTGTCCAAACTCATCAATGTATCTTATCATGTCTGGATCCACTAGTGTCGACGATGT
AGGTCACGGTCTCGAAGCCGCGGTGCGGGTGCCAGGGCGTGCCCTTGGGCTCCCCGGGCGCGTACTCCAC
CTCACCCATCTGGTCCATCATGATGAACGGGTCGAGGTGGCGGTAGTTGATCCCGGCGAACGCGCGGCGC
ACCGGGAAGCCCTCGCCCTCGAAACCGCTGGGCGCGGTGGTCACGGTGAGCACGGGACGTGCGACGGCGT
CGGCGGGTGCGGATACGCGGGGCAGCGTCAGCGGGTTCTCGACGGTCACGGCGGGCATGTCGACACTAGT
TCTAGCCAGCTTTTGTTCCCTTTAGTGAGGGTTAATTTCGAGCTTGGCGTAATCATGGTCATAGCTGTTT
CCTGTGTGAAATTGTTATCCGCTCACAATTCCACACAACATACGAGCCGGAAGCATAAAGTGTAAAGCCT
GGGGTGCCTAATGAGTGAGCTAACTCACATTAATTGCGTTGCGCTCACTGCCCGCTTTCCAGTCGGGAAA
CCTGTCGTGCCAGCTGCATTAATGAATCGGCCAACGCGCGGGGAGAGGCGGTTTGCGTATTGGGCGCTCT
TCCGCTTCCTCGCTCACTGACTCGCTGCGCTCGGTCGTTCGGCTGCGGCGAGCGGTATCAGCTCACTCAA
AGGCGGTAATACGGTTATCCACAGAATCAGGGGATAACGCAGGAAAGAACATGTGAGCAAAAGGCCAGCA
AAAGGCCAGGAACCGTAAAAAGGCCGCGTTGCTGGCGTTTTTCCATAGGCTCCGCCCCCCTGACGAGCAT
CACAAAAATCGACGCTCAAGTCAGAGGTGGCGAAACCCGACAGGACTATAAAGATACCAGGCGTTTCCCC
CTGGAAGCTCCCTCGTGCGCTCTCCTGTTCCGACCCTGCCGCTTACCGGATACCTGTCCGCCTTTCTCCC
TTCGGGAAGCGTGGCGCTTTCTCATAGCTCACGCTGTAGGTATCTCAGTTCGGTGTAGGTCGTTCGCTCC
AAGCTGGGCTGTGTGCACGAACCCCCCGTTCAGCCCGACCGCTGCGCCTTATCCGGTAACTATCGTCTTG
AGTCCAACCCGGTAAGACACGACTTATCGCCACTGGCAGCAGCCACTGGTAACAGGATTAGCAGAGCGAG
GTATGTAGGCGGTGCTACAGAGTTCTTGAAGTGGTGGCCTAACTACGGCTACACTAGAAGGACAGTATTT
GGTATCTGCGCTCTGCTGAAGCCAGTTACCTTCGGAAAAAGAGTTGGTAGCTCTTGATCCGGCAAACAAA
CCACCGCTGGTAGCGGTGGTTTTTTTGTTTGCAAGCAGCAGATTACGCGCAGAAAAAAAGGATCTCAAGA
AGATCCTTTGATCTTTTCTACGGGGTCTGACGCTCAGTGGAACGAAAACTCACGTTAAGGGATTTTGGTC
ATGAGATTATCAAAAAGGATCTTCACCTAGATCCTTTTAAATTAAAAATGAAGTTTTAAATCAATCTAAA
GTATATATGAGTAAACTTGGTCTGACAGTTACCAATGCTTAATCAGTGAGGCACCTATCTCAGCGATCTG
TCTATTTCGTTCATCCATAGTTGCCTGACTCCCCGTCGTGTAGATAACTACGATACGGGAGGGCTTACCA
TCTGGCCCCAGTGCTGCAATGATACCGCGAGACCCACGCTCACCGGCTCCAGATTTATCAGCAATAAACC
AGCCAGCCGGAAGGGCCGAGCGCAGAAGTGGTCCTGCAACTTTATCCGCCTCCATCCAGTCTATTAATTG
TTGCCGGGAAGCTAGAGTAAGTAGTTCGCCAGTTAATAGTTTGCGCAACGTTGTTGCCATTGCTACAGGC
ATCGTGGTGTCACGCTCGTCGTTTGGTATGGCTTCATTCAGCTCCGGTTCCCAACGATCAAGGCGAGTTA
CATGATCCCCCATGTTGTGCAAAAAAGCGGTTAGCTCCTTCGGTCCTCCGATCGTTGTCAGAAGTAAGTT
GGCCGCAGTGTTATCACTCATGGTTATGGCAGCACTGCATAATTCTCTTACTGTCATGCCATCCGTAAGA
TGCTTTTCTGTGACTGGTGAGTACTCAACCAAGTCATTCTGAGAATAGTGTATGCGGCGACCGAGTTGCT
CTTGCCCGGCGTCAATACGGGATAATACCGCGCCACATAGCAGAACTTTAAAAGTGCTCATCATTGGAAA
ACGTTCTTCGGGGCGAAAACTCTCAAGGATCTTACCGCTGTTGAGATCCAGTTCGATGTAACCCACTCGT
GCACCCAACTGATCTTCAGCATCTTTTACTTTCACCAGCGTTTCTGGGTGAGCAAAAACAGGAAGGCAAA
ATGCCGCAAAAAAGGGAATAAGGGCGACACGGAAATGTTGAATACTCATACTCTTCCTTTTTCAATATTA
TTGAAGCATTTATCAGGGTTATTGTCTCATGAGCGGATACATATTTGAATGTATTTAGAAAAATAAACAA
ATAGGGGTTCCGCGCACATTTCCCCGAAAAGTGCCAC
