>Addgene plasmid #64718 | pUASTattB-MKII::nlsLexADBDo | addgene partial sequence | sequence record 111554 | miniwhite-F 5'-TTTGTGACCTGTTCGGAGTGA-3'
TTCCTTGTGTAGATGCATCTCAAAAAAATGGTGGGCATAATAGTGTTGTTTATATATATCAAAAATAACA
ACTATAATAATAAGAATACATTTAATTTAGAAAATGCTTGGATTTCACTGGAACTAGGCTAGCATAACTT
CGTATAATGTATGCTATACGAAGTTATGCTAGCGGATCCAAGCTTGCATGCCTGCAGGTCGGAGTACTGT
CCTCCGAGCGGAGTACTGTCCTCCGAGCGGAGTACTGTCCTCCGAGCGGAGTACTGTCCTCCGAGCGGAG
TACTGTCCTCCGAGCGGAGACTCTAGCGAGCGCCGGAGTATAAATAGAGGCGCTTCGTCTACGGAGCGAC
AATTCAATTCAAACAAGCAAAGTGAACACGTCGCTAAGCGAAAGCTAAGCAAATAAACAAGCGCAGCTGA
ACAAGCTAAACAATCTGCAGTAAAGTGCAAGTTAAAGTGAATCAATTAAAAGTAACCAGCAACCAAGTAA
ATCAACTGCAACTACTGAAATCTGCCAAGAAGTAATTATTGAATACAAGAAGAGAACTCTGAATAGGGAA
TTGGGAATTCGTTAACAGATCGGGGGATCAATTCGTTAACAGATCTCACCATGTTTAATGCGCGGCGCAA
GCTAAAGGGAGCCATACTTACGACAATGTTGGCGACCAGAAATTTTTCGGCTAGCGGAGGAGGTGGTGGA
GGTGGAGGTGGAGGTACTAGTCCACCCAAGAAGAAGCGAA
