>Addgene plasmid #64718 | pUASTattB-MKII::nlsLexADBDo | addgene partial sequence | sequence record 111614 | SV40-splice-R2 5'-CACAAACAATTAGAATCAGTAG-3'
TATATTTACCTTAGAGCTTTAAATCTCTGTAGGTAGTTTGTCCAATTATGTCACACCACAGAAGTAAGGT
TCCTTCACAAAGATCCTCTAGAGGTACCCTCGAGTTACAGCCAATCTCCGTTGCGGATCACACCCACGGC
CAAGCCCTCGATAGTAAAGGACTGCTGTCGCAGATCCACCACGATCGGCTTGAACTCGCTATTCTCCGGC
AGCAGCTCGACCTTATTGCCTTGCTTCTTGAGACGTTTCACAGTGACCTCATCGTCTATCCTGGCAACGA
CTACCTGGCCGTTCCTGACATCCTGTGTCTTATGGACGGCGAGGAGGTCACCATCCATAATACCGATGTC
CTTCATGGACATTCCCGACACCCGCAACAGGAAATCAGCATTTGGCTTAAACAAGGAGGGGTCCACCTGA
TAGTGTCCCTCTATGTGTTGCTGGGCCAGCAGCGGCTCGCCAGCGGCCACGCGTCCCACCAGTGGCAGGC
CCTCTTCCTCCTCCTGCAACAGCCGGATTCCGCGGCTCGCACCGGACACGATTTCAATGACACCCTTGCG
GGCCAGTGCCTTCAAGTGCTCCTCCGCGGCGTTAGGCGATCGAAAGCCCAGTCGCTGTGCTATCTCTGCG
CGGGTCGGAGGCATACCCGTTTGGGATATATGATCCCGTATCAAATCAAAAACTTCCTGTTGTCGGGCCG
TGAGAGCCTTCATTGGATCTTCTACTTTTCGCTTCTTCTTGGGTGGACTAGTACCTCCACCTCCACCTCC
ACCACCTCCTCCGCTAGCCGAAAAATTTCTGGTCGCCAACATTGTCGTAAGTATGGCTCCCTTTAGCTTG
CGCCGCGCATTAAACATGGTGAGATCTGTTAACGAATTGATCC
